>Addgene plasmid #115061 | AT1G56130 X071_pECIA2 | addgene full sequence | sequence record 298760 | Addgene NGS Result
GTAAAACGACGGCCAGTGAATTAATTCGTTGCAGGACAGGATGTGGTGCCCGATGTGACTAGCTCTTTGC
TGCAGGCCGTCCTATCCTCTGGTTCCGATAAGAGACCCAGAACTCCGGCCCCCCACCGCCCACCGCCACC
CCCATACATATGTGGTACGCAAGTAAGAGTGCCTGCGCATGCCCCATGTGCCCCACCAAGAGCTTTGCAT
CCCATACAAGTCCCCAAAGTGGAGAACCGAACCAATTCTTCGCGGGCAGAACAAAAGCTTCTGCACACGT
CTCCACTCGAATTTGGAGCCGGCCGGCGTGTGCAAAAGAGGTGAATCGAACGAAAGACCCGTGTGTAAAG
CCGCGTTTCCAAAATGTATAAAACCGAGAGCATCTGGCCAATGTGCATCAGTTGTGGTCAGCAGCAAAAT
CAAGTGAATCATCTCAGTGCAACTAAAGGGGGGATCCGATCTCAATATGAAGTTATGCATATTACTGGCC
GTCGTGGCCTTTGTTGGCCTCTCGCTCGGGCAAACCGGAGCCACTACTCATCCCGACGAAGCGCGAGCTT
TGAACTCAATTTTCGCGGCTTGGAAGATCCAGGCGCCGAGAGAATGGAACATCAGCGGCGAACTTTGCTC
CGGCGCCGCTATCGACGCCAGTGTACTCGACAGCAACCCTGCCTACAATCCTCTCATCAAATGCGACTGT
AGTTTCCAAAACTCCACAATCTGCCGCATCACTAACATCAAGGTTTATGCGATAGATGTTGTAGGACCTA
TCCCTCCAGAGCTCTGGACTTTAACATACCTCACCAATCTGAACTTGGGTCAAAATGTTCTCACTGGCTC
ACTTCCTCCTGCAATTGGAAATCTGACTCGAATGCAATGGATGACTTTTGGGATCAATGCGTTGTCTGGC
CCTGTTCCTAAGGAAATTGGTTTGCTTACAGATTTAAGATTACTTGGTATTAGTTCAAATAACTTTTCCG
GTTCTATACCAGATGAGATTGGGAGATGTACAAAACTACAACAGATGTACATAGATAGTTCTGGACTCAG
CGGGAGAATACCTTTATCATTTGCTAACCTCGTGCAGCTGGAACAAGCTTGGATCGCGGATCTGGAAGTT
ACAGATCAGATACCAGACTTTATAGGAGATTGGACCAAACTTACTACCTTGAGAATTATTGGAACTGGTC
TGAGTGGTCCGATACCTTCGTCATTTTCCAACTTGACTTCGTTGACAGAATTGAGGCTTGGTGATATATC
CAGTGGAAGCTCTTCTCTTGATTTCATCAAAGACATGAAATCTCTTAGTGTATTAGTTTTGAGGAACAAC
AATCTCACTGGGACAATACCGTCTACTATTGGAGAACACTCAAGTTTGCGACAAGTTGATTTAAGCTTCA
ACAAACTACATGGACCAATTCCGGCTTCACTTTTCAACTTAAGTCAGCTTACTCACTTGTTTCTGGGAAA
CAACACGTTGAATGGCTCCTTTCCCACTCAAAAGACGCAGTCTCTGAGAAATGTAGATGTGTCGTACAAT
GATTTGTCTGGAAGTCTTCCTTCATGGGTCAGCTTACCAAGCTTGAAACTCAACCTAGTTGCTAACAACT
TCACATTAGAAGGTCTTGACAACAGGGTTTTACCAGGACTGAACTGCCTGCAGAAAAACTTCCCCTGCAA
TCGAGGCAAAGGAATCTATTCTGACTTTTCAATCAACTGCGGAGGCCCAGAGAAAAGATCTGTAACTGGA
GCACTATTTGAGAGGGAGGATGAGGATTTTGGACCAGCTTCATTTTTCGTGAGTGCTGGTCAGAGATGGG
CAGCTAGTAGTGTAGGACTTTTTGCCGGAAGTAGCAACAATATATACATAGCTACTTCACAATCACAATT
TGTCAACACTTTGGACTCAGAGCTATTTCAATCAGCAAGACTTTCTGCATCTTCCGTAAGGTATTATGGG
TTGGGGCTAGAAAATGGAGGATATACAGTAACCCTTCAGTTTGCTGAAATACAAATTCTAGGTTCTACTT
CTACCACTTGGAAAGGTTTGGGACGACGACGTTTTGACATTTATGTCCAGGGAAGACTTGTTGAAAAGGA
TTTTGATGTACGTAGAACAGCTGGTGACTCTACTGTTAGAGCAGTTCAGAGAGTATATAAGGCAAATGTA
TCAGAAAATCACCTCGAAGTTCATCTTTTCTGGGCTGGGAAAGGAACATGTTGTATACCTATCCAAGGGG
CTTATGGACCATTAATATCAGCAGTCAGTGCAACACCAGATTTCACACCAACTGTGGCGAATAAGCCACC
ATCAAAAGGAAAGAACAGGACTCTGGAGGTGCTGTTCCAGGGACCAGGGAGCGACAAAACTCACACATGC
CCACCGTGCCCAGCACCTGAACTCCTGGGGGGACCGTCAGTCTTCCTCTTCCCCCCAAAACCCAAGGACA
CCCTCATGATCTCCCGGACCCCTGAGGTCACATGCGTGGTGGTGGACGTGAGCCACGAAGACCCTGAGGT
CAAGTTCAACTGGTACGTGGACGGCGTGGAGGTGCATAATGCCAAGACAAAGCCGCGGGAGGAGCAGTAC
AACAGCACGTACCGTGTGGTCAGCGTCCTCACCGTCCTGCACCAGGACTGGCTGAATGGCAAGGAGTACA
AGTGCAAGGTCTCCAACAAAGCCCTCCCAGCCCCCATCGAGAAAACCATCTCCAAAGCCAAAGGGCAGCC
CCGAGAACCACAGGTGTACACCCTGCCCCCATCCCGGGAGGAGATGACCAAGAACCAGGTCAGCCTGACC
TGCCTGGTCAAAGGCTTCTATCCCAGCGACATCGCCGTGGAGTGGGAGAGCAATGGGCAGCCGGAGAACA
ACTACAAGACCACGCCTCCCGTGCTGGACTCCGACGGCTCCTTCTTCCTCTACAGCAAGCTCACCGTGGA
CAAGAGCAGGTGGCAGCAGGGGAACGTCTTCTCATGCTCCGTGATGCATGAGGGTCTGCACAACCACTAC
ACGCAGAAGAGCCTCTCCCTGTCTCCGGGTAAATCTAGAGGGCCCTTCGAAGGTAAGCCTATCCCTAACC
CTCTCCTCGGTCTCGATTCTACGCGTACCGGTCATCATCACCATCACCATTGAGTTTAAACCCGCTGATC
AGCCTCGACTGTGCCTTCTAAGGCCTGAGCTCGCTGATCAGCCTCGATCGAGGATCCAGACATGATAAGA
TACATTGATGAGTTTGGACAAACCACAACTAGAATGCAGTGAAAAAAATGCTTTATTTGTGAAATTTGTG
ATGCTATTGCTTTATTTGTAACCATTATAAGCTGCAATAAACAAGTTAACAACAACAATTGCATTCATTT
TATGTTTCAGGTTCAGGGGGAGGTGTGGGAGGTTTTTTAAAGCAAGTAAAACCTCTACAAATGTGGTATG
GCTGATTATGATCAGTCGACCTGCAGGCATGCAAGCTTGGCGTAATCATGGTCATAGCTGTTTCCTGTGT
GAAATTGTTATCCGCTCACAATTCCACACAACATACGAGCCGGAAGCATAAAGTGTAAAGCCTGGGGTGC
CTAATGAGTGAGCTAACTCACATTAATTGCGTTGCGCTCACTGCCCGCTTTCCAGTCGGGAAACCTGTCG
TGCCAGCTGCATTAATGAATCGGCCAACGCGCGGGGAGAGGCGGTTTGCGTATTGGGCGCTCTTCCGCTT
CCTCGCTCACTGACTCGCTGCGCTCGGTCGTTCGGCTGCGGCGAGCGGTATCAGCTCACTCAAAGGCGGT
AATACGGTTATCCACAGAATCAGGGGATAACGCAGGAAAGAACATGTGAGCAAAAGGCCAGCAAAAGGCC
AGGAACCGTAAAAAGGCCGCGTTGCTGGCGTTTTTCCATAGGCTCCGCCCCCCTGACGAGCATCACAAAA
ATCGACGCTCAAGTCAGAGGTGGCGAAACCCGACAGGACTATAAAGATACCAGGCGTTTCCCCCTGGAAG
CTCCCTCGTGCGCTCTCCTGTTCCGACCCTGCCGCTTACCGGATACCTGTCCGCCTTTCTCCCTTCGGGA
AGCGTGGCGCTTTCTCATAGCTCACGCTGTAGGTATCTCAGTTCGGTGTAGGTCGTTCGCTCCAAGCTGG
GCTGTGTGCACGAACCCCCCGTTCAGCCCGACCGCTGCGCCTTATCCGGTAACTATCGTCTTGAGTCCAA
CCCGGTAAGACACGACTTATCGCCACTGGCAGCAGCCACTGGTAACAGGATTAGCAGAGCGAGGTATGTA
GGCGGTGCTACAGAGTTCTTGAAGTGGTGGCCTAACTACGGCTACACTAGAAGAACAGTATTTGGTATCT
GCGCTCTGCTGAAGCCAGTTACCTTCGGAAAAAGAGTTGGTAGCTCTTGATCCGGCAAACAAACCACCGC
TGGTAGCGGTGGTTTTTTTGTTTGCAAGCAGCAGATTACGCGCAGAAAAAAAGGATCTCAAGAAGATCCT
TTGATCTTTTCTACGGGGTCTGACGCTCAGTGGAACGAAAACTCACGTTAAGGGATTTTGGTCATGAGAT
TATCAAAAAGGATCTTCACCTAGATCCTTTTAAATTAAAAATGAAGTTTTAAATCAATCTAAAGTATATA
TGAGTAAACTTGGTCTGACAGTTACCAATGCTTAATCAGTGAGGCACCTATCTCAGCGATCTGTCTATTT
CGTTCATCCATAGTTGCCTGACTCCCCGTCGTGTAGATAACTACGATACGGGAGGGCTTACCATCTGGCC
CCAGTGCTGCAATGATACCGCGAGACCCACGCTCACCGGCTCCAGATTTATCAGCAATAAACCAGCCAGC
CGGAAGGGCCGAGCGCAGAAGTGGTCCTGCAACTTTATCCGCCTCCATCCAGTCTATTAATTGTTGCCGG
GAAGCTAGAGTAAGTAGTTCGCCAGTTAATAGTTTGCGCAACGTTGTTGCCATTGCTACAGGCATCGTGG
TGTCACGCTCGTCGTTTGGTATGGCTTCATTCAGCTCCGGTTCCCAACGATCAAGGCGAGTTACATGATC
CCCCATGTTGTGCAAAAAAGCGGTTAGCTCCTTCGGTCCTCCGATCGTTGTCAGAAGTAAGTTGGCCGCA
GTGTTATCACTCATGGTTATGGCAGCACTGCATAATTCTCTTACTGTCATGCCATCCGTAAGATGCTTTT
CTGTGACTGGTGAGTACTCAACCAAGTCATTCTGAGAATAGTGTATGCGGCGACCGAGTTGCTCTTGCCC
GGCGTCAATACGGGATAATACCGCGCCACATAGCAGAACTTTAAAAGTGCTCATCATTGGAAAACGTTCT
TCGGGGCGAAAACTCTCAAGGATCTTACCGCTGTTGAGATCCAGTTCGATGTAACCCACTCGTGCACCCA
ACTGATCTTCAGCATCTTTTACTTTCACCAGCGTTTCTGGGTGAGCAAAAACAGGAAGGCAAAATGCCGC
AAAAAAGGGAATAAGGGCGACACGGAAATGTTGAATACTCATACTCTTCCTTTTTCAATATTATTGAAGC
ATTTATCAGGGTTATTGTCTCATGAGCGGATACATATTTGAATGTATTTAGAAAAATAAACAAATAGGGG
TTCCGCGCACATTTCCCCGAAAAGTGCCACCTGACGTCTAAGAAACCATTATTATCATGACATTAACCTA
TAAAAATAGGCGTATCACGAGGCCCTTTCGTCTCGCGCGTTTCGGTGATGACGGTGAAAACCTCTGACAC
ATGCAGCTCCCGGAGACGGTCACAGCTTGTCTGTAAGCGGATGCCGGGAGCAGACAAGCCCGTCAGGGCG
CGTCAGCGGGTGTTGGCGGGTGTCGGGGCTGGCTTAACTATGCGGCATCAGAGCAGATTGTACTGAGAGT
GCACCATATGCGGTGTGAAATACCGCACAGATGCGTAAGGAGAAAATACCGCATCAGGCGCCATTCGCCA
TTCAGGCTGCGCAACTGTTGGGAAGGGCGATCGGTGCGGGCCTCTTCGCTATTACGCCAGCTGGCGAAAG
GGGGATGTGCTGCAAGGCGATTAAGTTGGGTAACGCCAGGGTTTTCCCAGTCACGACGTT
Features (pLannotate 1.2.2; 18 found; start..end, strand, type, name):
     23..449     +  promoter       MT promoter: Drosophila metallothionein promoter
    467..520     +  sig_peptide    BiP signal sequence: Drosophila BiP signal sequence
    476..2332    +  CDS            Y1561_ARATH (fragment): Experimental evidence at transcript level: Swiss-Prot protein existence level 2. From Arabidopsis thaliana (Mouse-ear cress).
   2258..3043    +  CDS            IGHG1 (fragment): IGHG1_HUMAN - Experimental evidence at protein level: Swiss-Prot protein existence level 1. Constant region of immunoglobulin heavy chains. Immunoglobulins, also known as antibodies, are membrane-bound or secreted glycoproteins produced by B lymphocytes. In the recognition phase of humoral immunity, the membrane-bound immunoglobulins serve as receptors which, upon binding of a specific antigen, trigger the clonal expansion and differentiation of B lymphocytes into immunoglobulins- secreting plasma cells. Secreted immunoglobulins mediate the effector phase of humoral immunity, which results in
   3062..3103    +  CDS            V5 tag: epitope tag from simian virus 5
   3203..3337    -  polyA_signal   SV40 poly(A) signal: SV40 polyadenylation signal
   3360..3444    -  CDS            large T antigen (fragment): large T antigen from SV40 (simian virus 40)
   3444..3468    +  misc_feature   MCS (fragment): pUC18/19 multiple cloning site
   3505..3521    -  protein_bind   lac operator: The lac repressor binds to the lac operator to inhibit transcription in E. coli. This inhibition can be relieved by adding lactose or isopropyl-β-D-thiogalactopyranoside (IPTG). lac repressor encoded by lacI
   3529..3559    -  promoter       lac promoter: promoter for the E. coli lac operon
   3574..3595    -  protein_bind   CAP binding site: CAP binding activates transcription in the presence of cAMP. E. coli catabolite activator protein
   3608..3700    -  CDS            lacI (fragment): lac repressor; lacI; The lac repressor binds to the lac operator to inhibit transcription in E. coli. This inhibition can be relieved by adding lactose or isopropyl-β-D-thiogalactopyranoside (IPTG).
   3883..4471    -  rep_origin     ori: high-copy-number ColE1/pMB1/pBR322/pUC origin of replication
   4642..5502    -  CDS            AmpR: β-lactamase; bla; confers resistance to ampicillin, carbenicillin, and related antibiotics
   5503..5607    -  promoter       AmpR promoter: bla
   5702..5737    +  CDS            rop (fragment): Rop protein, which maintains plasmids at low copy number; rop
   5839..5938    +  misc_feature   bom (fragment): basis of mobility region from pBR322
   5944..21      -  CDS            lacZα (fragment) (across the origin): LacZα fragment of β-galactosidase; lacZ fragment
