[The description below was written by a language model from this plasmid's Addgene catalogue record and pLannotate feature annotations shown in this document.]
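Description:
AT1G56130 X071_pECIA2 is an insect-cell expression plasmid built on the pECIA2 backbone, designed to produce a secreted "bait" protein in Drosophila cell culture. It is propagated in E. coli as a high-copy plasmid through a ColE1/pUC-type origin and selected with ampicillin via the β-lactamase gene. The annotated 6,080 nt sequence also contains short remnants of lac, lacZα, rop and bom elements inherited from pUC/pBR322-type cloning vectors. No marker for selection in insect cells appears in the record.

The expression cassette is driven by the Drosophila metallothionein promoter, which is induced with copper sulfate. Downstream, a Drosophila BiP signal sequence directs the product into the secretory pathway. It is fused in frame to the extracellular domain of the Arabidopsis thaliana leucine-rich repeat receptor kinase encoded by AT1G56130, which was inserted by ligation-independent cloning. The ectodomain is followed by backbone-encoded C-terminal tags: a human IgG1 Fc region, a V5 epitope and a hexahistidine tag. The His tag is stated in the catalogue entry but not separately annotated in the feature table. An SV40 polyadenylation signal region lies downstream of the cassette, although the automated annotation places it on the opposite strand. The Fc portion would be expected to dimerise the ectodomain and allow its capture, while V5 and His support detection and purification.

The plasmid belongs to a collection used to map an extracellular interaction network among Arabidopsis LRR receptor kinases. As the bait construct, it is meant to be used with the matching prey vector in pECIA14, so that pairwise binding between secreted ectodomains can be tested.
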