Addgene plasmid #115061: AT1G56130 X071_pECIA2
Purpose: Bait vector AT1G56130 X071_pECIA2 should be used with prey vector AT1G56130 X071_pECIA14.
Depositing lab: Youssef Belkhadir. Depositing organization: Gregor Mendel Institute of Molecular Plant Biology. Publication: An extracellular network of Arabidopsis leucine-rich repeat receptor kinases. Smakowska-Luzan E, Mott GA, Parys K, Stegmann M, Howton TC, Layeghifard M, Neuhold J, Lehner A, Kong J, Grunwald K, Weinberger N, Satbhai SB, Mayer D, Busch W, Madalinski M, Stolt-Bergner P, Provart NJ, Mukhtar MS, Zipfel C, Desveaux D, Guttman DS, Belkhadir Y. Nature. 2018 Jan 18;553(7688):342-346. doi: 10.1038/nature25184. Epub 2018 Jan 10. PubMed 29320478.
Backbone
  Vector backbone: pECIA2
  Backbone manufacturer: Chris Garcia (Addgene plasmid # 47032)
  Vector type: Insect Expression
Growth in bacteria
  Bacterial resistance: Ampicillin, 100 μg/mL
  Growth temperature: 37°C
  Growth strain: DH5alpha
  Copy number: High Copy
Gene/Insert
  Gene/Insert name: AT1G56130
  Species: A. thaliana (mustard weed)
  Entrez Gene: AT1G56130 (a.k.a. AT1G56130, T6H22.8, T6H22_8)
  Promoter: Metallothionein (Copper-Inducible)
  Tag / fusion protein: Fc, V5 and hexahistidine tags (C terminal on backbone)
  Cloning method: Ligation Independent Cloning
Terms and licenses: Academic/Nonprofit Terms; Industry Terms: Not Available to Industry
Depositor comments: Plasmid for secreted expression in Drosophila cell culture by induction via CuSO4. Insert is an extracellular domain of indicated LRR-RK, C-terminally tagged with Fc, V5 and hexahistidine tags. Insert Protein Sequence: QTGATTHPDEARALNSIFAAWKIQAPREWNISGELCSGAAIDASVLDSNPAYNPLIKCDCSFQNSTICRITNIKVYAIDVVGPIPPELWTLTYLTNLNLGQNVLTGSLPPAIGNLTRMQWMTFGINALSGPVPKEIGLLTDLRLLGISSNNFSGSIPDEIGRCTKLQQMYIDSSGLSGRIPLSFANLVQLEQAWIADLEVTDQIPDFIGDWTKLTTLRIIGTGLSGPIPSSFSNLTSLTELRLGDISSGSSSLDFIKDMKSLSVLVLRNNNLTGTIPSTIGEHSSLRQVDLSFNKLHGPIPASLFNLSQLTHLFLGNNTLNGSFPTQKTQSLRNVDVSYNDLSGSLPSWVSLPSLKLNLVANNFTLEGLDNRVLPGLNCLQKNFPCNRGKGIYSDFSINCGGPEKRSVTGALFEREDEDFGPASFFVSAGQRWAASSVGLFAGSSNNIYIATSQSQFVNTLDSELFQSARLSASSVRYYGLGLENGGYTVTLQFAEIQILGSTSTTWKGLGRRRFDIYVQGRLVEKDFDVRRTAGDSTVRAVQRVYKANVSENHLEVHLFWAGKGTCCIPIQGAYGPLISAVSATPDFTPTVANKPPSKGKNRT
How to cite: AT1G56130 X071_pECIA2 was a gift from Youssef Belkhadir (Addgene plasmid # 115061 ; http://n2t.net/addgene:115061 ; RRID:Addgene_115061)
